>Addgene plasmid #183060 | pMM2_11 | addgene full sequence | sequence record 363416 | Addgene NGS Result
AAATAAAGAGTTAGTTCTGCCCCGAGCGGCCGCGTGTTACAACCAATTAACCAATTCTGATTAGAAAAAC
TCATCGAGCATCAAATGAAACTGCAATTTATTCATATCAGGATTATCAATACCATATTTTTGAAAAAGCC
GTTTCTGTAATGAAGGAGAAAACTCACCGAGGCAGTTCCATAGGATGGCAAGATCCTGGTATCGGTCTGC
GATTCCGACTCGTCCAACATCAATACAACCTATTAATTTCCCCTCGTCAAAAATAAGGTTATCAAGTGAG
AAATCACCATGAGTGACGACTGAATCCGGTGAGAATGGCAAAAGCTTATGCATTTCTTTCCAGACTTGTT
CAACAGGCCAGCCATTACGCTCGTCATCAAAATCACTCGCATCAACCAAACCGTTATTCATTCGTGATTG
CGCCTGAGCGAGGCGAAATACGCGATCGCTGTTAAAAGGACAATTACAAACAGGAATCGAATGCAACCGG
CGCAGGAACACTGCCAGCGCATCAACAATATTTTCACCTGAATCAGGATATTCTTCTAATACCTGGAATG
CTGTTTTCCCGGGGATCGCAGTGGTGAGTAACCATGCATCATCAGGAGTACGGATAAAATGCTTGATGGT
CGGAAGAGGCATAAATTCCGTCAGCCAGTTTAGTCTGACCATCTCATCTGTAACATCATTGGCAACGCTA
CCTTTGCCATGTTTCAGAAACAACTCTGGCGCATCGGGCTTCCCATACAATCGATAGATTGTCGCACCTG
ATTGCCCGACATTATCGCGAGCCCATTTATACCCATATAAATCAGCATCCATGTTGGAATTTAATCGCGG
CCTGGAGCAAGACGTTTCCCGTTGAATATGGCTCATAACACCCCTTGTATTACTGTTTATGTAAGCAGAC
AGTTTTATTGTTCATGATGATATATTTTTATCTTGTGCAATGTAACATCAGAGATTTTGAGACACAACGT
GGCTTTGTTGAATAAATCGAACTTTTGCTGAGTTGAAGGATCAGTCATGACCAAAATCCCTTAACGTGAG
TTTTCGTTCCACTGAGCGTCAGACCCCGTAGAAAAGATCAAAGGATCTTCTTGAGATCCTTTTTTTCTGC
GCGTAATCTGCTGCTTGCAAACAAAAAAACCACCGCTACCAGCGGTGGTTTGTTTGCCGGATCAAGAGCT
ACCAACTCTTTTTCCGAAGGTAACTGGCTTCAGCAGAGCGCAGATACCAAATACTGTTCTTCTAGTGTAG
CCGTAGTTAGGCCACCACTTCAAGAACTCTGTAGCACCGCCTACATACCTCGCTCTGCTAATCCTGTTAC
CAGTGGCTGCTGCCAGTGGCGATAAGTCGTGTCTTACCGGGTTGGACTCAAGACGATAGTTACCGGATAA
GGCGCAGCGGTCGGGCTGAACGGGGGGTTCGTGCACACAGCCCAGCTTGGAGCGAACGACCTACACCGAA
CTGAGATACCTACAGCGTGAGCTATGAGAAAGCGCCACGCTTCCCGAAGGGAGAAAGGCGGACAGGTATC
CGGTAAGCGGCAGGGTCGGAACAGGAGAGCGCACGAGGGAGCTTCCAGGGGGAAACGCCTGGTATCTTTA
TAGTCCTGTCGGGTTTCGCCACCTCTGACTTGAGCGTCGATTTTTGTGATGCTCGTCAGGGGGGCGGAGC
CTATGGAAAAACGCCAGCAACGCGGCCTTTTTACGGTTCCTGGCCTTTTGCTGGCCTTTTGCTCACATGT
TCTTTCCTGCGTTATCCCCTGATTCTGTGGATAACCGTGCGGCCGCCAATTCTAATTGTATCGAGATCAC
TTTTCGTGATCCGCTAATCAGCGACGGTCACATTAGGTTTGCCAAGTCAGGGTATGAACCATACGATCAG
TTTTCGTGAACCTGGTACGTATATTGTGGCGTTTGTGTATATTTTCATTCTTTGACAACAATCAATACCA
ACCTCAAATAGGAAAAGTAATAAGTTTGGCGTTACACCCCAAAAGACGCCAAACGGATCGAACTTACTCA
ATAGCAATTAGCGAGACAAAACCTACGTTAAGACCTGTAACCGATTTATCAAAGCACTCTGCGGTTCTTT
CTTGGGAATATTACCTGGACATTTTGTGCCCTCAAGAAACGAGGCTCTACGAGCCTGTTGGAGCCCCTCA
GACATTAGCCGCCACGAATCAAACTTTTTACGCGATTCGGCCCAAATCAGTTTCTCACAGATCATTCGTA
GAGTGAAAAAGCACATCGATTATTTGATACCCCTTTGGGTTAATTACTGTTGAGGTCTTTGCCGTAAGTT
CCATCGCTGTCCCTGAATTCGCATCTAGACTGAACTGGCCGATAATTGCAGACGAACGCCTTGCAATTAG
CTTCTATTACACCTGATGACTGTTTTTCAATCTTTATGTGATCTTTTTACACCCAATGTGATAAAGTACT
AGTAACATGAATACTACTAAACAGATGATACTTTAGAGTTTTCATTCCAACACTCAATTGTAAAAATAAG
ACAATATTATGATTTTTTGGCTGTATAACCACATCTATTTAGTAGCAGGGTGACATGCTACTCCCACACA
ATACTTCGCGCAAGTGGTTTAGTGGTAAAATCCAACGTTGCCATCGTTGGGCCCCCGGTTCGATTCCGGG
CTTGCGCAATTTTTCCCCCTCGCCCTGAAGGGCGTAACGTTAACGCTTCCGGTAATTTGCGAATAATTTT
TCTTCCCATTTCCCCTTTCTTTTCCCTTTAACATGTGGAGCATAGCAGGCTCTTTACTTTTTTACGCATT
CAGACAGTCGGGAGGTCAATTGGTGGTGCCGGTTGTGGGAAAGAGGTAATTTTATTTCCTTTATTGGACA
TGATTTCAATAGTCACATTGGGGCAGGAAAAAGAAAAGGGAGAAAAAAATTCAGTAAAGAAAAAAAATAA
GAAAAAGAGAAAAGAAACAAGAGAGGGCTACAGATTTCTAAATATCCTTTTGCTGCACATTTTTTATTTA
CCTGCTAATTGGTCTTAGTAATACAGAGTCGTGCATTTCCACTTTATAAGAAAAAAAAAAGGGATAACAG
CACCAGCACTTGATTGAAAACTAGAAAGTTCACGTTTTATAAGTCCTTTCCGTTCTCTTTATCAGTTATA
ATAAAAGAGCCAAGACAAAACGTGGCAGGGAAGCTTTTCCAAGGAAAAGAGGGTTGTAATATTAAACAAA
AACCGTAATCAAGCAAAATAAGACCCCGTGGTTTTTTATCATAGGAAAAGAGTTCTCTGTTGTCACTCTA
CCATATTTGACAAGAAAAAGGAAACAAAAGTATAGAAAAAAAAAACCTAAAAAATATATGATGGTCTTGA
TAAATGGCATAAAGTATGCCTGTGAGAGGTGCATAAGAGGCCATAGAGTAACAACATGCAATCATACAGA
TCAACCGCTTATGATGATCAAACCCAAAGGTAGACCTTCCACTACATGCGACTATTGTAAACAACTTCGA
AAAAACAAGAATGCAAATCCTGAAGGTGTTTGCACGTGTGGCCGGCTAGAGAAGAAAAAACTGGCACAGA
AAGCCAAAGAAGAAGCAAGAGCTAAAGCCAAAGAAAAACAAAGAAAACAGTGTACCTGCGGGACTGATGA
GGTTTGCAAATATCATGCTCAAAAGAGACATCTAAGAAAGTCCCCTTCAAGTTCTCAAAAGAAAGGAAGA
TCCATTTCTCGTTCTCAACCAATGTTTGAAAGGGTATTGTCTTCTACTTCACTTGACAGCAATATGTTAT
CCGGCCACGGAGCACTATCAGATACCTCTAGCATACTGACGAGCACATTTTTAGACAGTGAGCCGGGTGT
TGGTAAAATTTCAAAAGATTACCATCATGTCCCTTCATTGGCCTCCATTTCATCCTTACAATCCTCGCAA
TCGTTAGATCAAAATTTCAGTATACCACAAAGCCCGCCGTTATCTTCAATGTCATTTAATTTTCTCACGG
GAAATATCAATGAAACCAACCAAAATCACAGTAATCATCAGCATTCAAAATCAGGCAATAACTGGCAAGA
TAGTTCGGTAAGCTTGCCAGCGAAAGCTGATTCACGTCTTAACATGATGGATAAAAACAACTCTGTGGGT
CTTGACCTATTAGGCCATTCAAAACGAATATCGCCGATATCAAACTCTCGTGTGGGCGAAGTTAGCGTTC
CGCTAGAAGAATATATTCCTTCTGACATTGATGGGGTTGGAAGAGTTACTGATAAAAGCTCTTTGGTCTA
CGATTGGCCATTTGATGAAAGTATTGAGAGAAATTTCAGTACAACCGCAACCGCTGCAACTGGTGAAAGT
AAGTTCGACATTAACGACAACTGTAATAGAATTAATAGCAAAAGTTATAGTAAGACTAATAGTATGAATG
GAAACGGTATGAACAATAGCAATAATAATAATATCAACAGTAATGGCAACGACAAGAACAATAACAACTC
TTCTAGACAAGAACATCAAGGAAATGGACTATTTGACATGTTTACAGATTCATCGTCGATTTCAACGCTT
TCCCGTGCAAACTTATTATTGCAAGAAAAAATTGGTTCGCAAGAAAACTCTGTCAAACAAGAAAACTATT
CGAAAAATCCTCAACTTCGTCATCAATTAACTTCCAGAAGTAGATCATTTATTCATCATCCGGCAAACGA
GTATTTGAAGAATACTTTTGGAAATTCACATAGTAATGACATCGGAAAGGGAGTTGAAGTGCTATCTTTG
ACACCGAGTTTTATGGATATTCCCGAAAAAGAAAGAGAAACGGAAAGATCGCCATCATCCAATTACATTA
CTGACAGACCTTTCACTCGAAAACCTAGATCTTCTAGCATTGACGTAAACCATAGGTATCCACCTATGGC
ACCAACAACCGTAGCGACATCTCCCGGTGCATTGAACAATGCCGTAGCAAGCAATCTCGACGATCAACTG
AGTTTAACATCACTAAACTCTCAGCCATCATCGATAGCAAATATGATGATGGACCCTTCAAACCTAGCTG
AGCAAAGTTCTATTCATTCAGTTCCTCAGTCAATAAACTCTCCGAGAATGCCTAAAACTGGAAGTCGCCA
AGACAAGAACATTCACACTAAGAAGGAAGAAAGAAATCCGCTAAATAACATACACGATCTGTCACAATTG
GAAAATGTACCAGACGAGATGAACCAAATGTTCTCCCCACCATTAAAAAGTATGAATAGACCGGATGCCA
TAAGGGAAAATTCATCTAGTAGTAATTTCATAATCCAAGGAAATAGCATGATCTCTACGCCTTCCGGAAG
GAATGACCTTCCAGATACCTCTCCAATGAGTAGTATTCAAACAGCGTCACCACCAAGTCAATTACTGACC
GATCAAGGATTTGCGGATTTGGATAATTTCATGTCTTCGTTAGGTTCTGTTTCTAAAGGTGAAGAATTAT
TCACTGGTGTTGTCCCAATTTTGGTTGAATTAGATGGTGATGTTAATGGTCACAAATTTTCTGTCTCCGG
TGAAGGTGAAGGTGATGCTACTTACGGTAAATTGACCTTAAAATTTATTTGTACTACTGGTAAATTGCCA
GTTCCATGGCCAACCTTAGTCACTACTTTATCTTGGGGTGTTCAATGTTTTGCAAGATACCCAGATCATA
TGAAACAACATGACTTTTTCAAGTCTGCCATGCCAGAAGGTTATGTTCAAGAAAGAACTATTTTTTTCAA
AGATGACGGTAACTACAAGACCAGAGCTGAAGTCAAGTTTGAAGGTGATACCTTAGTTAATAGAATCGAA
TTAAAAGGTATTGATTTTAAAGAAGATGGTAACATTTTAGGTCACAAATTGGAATACAATTATTTCTCTG
ACAATGTTTACATCACTGCTGACAAACAAAAGAATGGTATCAAAGCTAACTTCAAAATTAGACACAACAT
TGAAGATGGTGGTGTTCAATTAGCTGACCATTATCAACAAAATACTCCAATTGGTGATGGTCCAGTCTTG
TTACCAGACAACCATTACTTATCCACTCAATCTAAGTTATCCAAAGATCCAAACGAAAAGAGGGACCACA
TGGTCTTGTTAGAATTTGTTACTGCTGCTGGTATTACCTTGGGTATGGATGAATTGTACAAAGGATCCTA
ACTCGAGAGCTTTTGATTAAGCCTTCTAGTCCAAAAAACACGTTTTTTTGTCATTTATTTCATTTTCTTA
GAATAGTTTAGTTTATTCATTTTATAGTCACGAATGTTTTATGATTCTATATAGGGTTGCAAACAAGCAT
TTTTCATTTTATGTTAAAACAATTTCAGGTTTACCTTTTATTCTGCTTGTGGTGACGCGTGTATCCGCCC
GCTCTTTTGGTCACCCATGTATGCTGCCAAACCAGATGTCAACACAGCTACAACGGCTAGTGGCGAGGGG
TGACCTAGGATGTGAGGCGAGGGGGACTCTAGATAAGCAGGCGAGGGGCTGAAGCTTGTCAATGGCGAGG
GGGCTAGTGGCGAGGGGCGACCTAGGATGTGAGGCGAGGGGGACTCTAGATAAGCAGGCGAGGGGCTGAA
GCTTGTCAATGGCGAGGGGGCTATCTCCCCGGAAACTGTGGCCTTTTCTGGCACACATGATCTCCACGAT
TTCAACATATAAATAGCTTTTGATAATGGCAATATTAATCAAATTTATTTTACTTCTTTCTTGTAACATC
TCTCTTGTAATCCCTTATTCCTTCTAGCTATTTTTCATAAAAAACCAAGCAACTGCTTATCAACACACAA
ACACGCTATATGGTGAGCAAGGGCGAGGAGGATAACATGGCCATCATCAAGGAGTTCATGCGCTTCAAGG
TGCACATGGAGGGCTCCGTGGACGGCCACGAGTTCGAGATCGAGGGCGAGGGCGAGGGCCGCCCCTACGA
GGGCACCCAGACCGCCAAGCTGAAGGTGACCAAGGGTGGCCCCCTGCCCTTCGCCTGGGACATCCTGTCC
CCTCAGTTCATGTACGGCTCCAAGGCCTACGTGAAGCACCCCGCCGACATCCCCGACTACTTGAAGCTGT
CCTTCCCCGAGGGCTTCAAGTGGGAGCGCGTGATGAACTTCGAGGACGGCGGCGTGGTGACCGTGACCCA
GGACTCCTCCCTGCAGGACGGCGAGTTCATCTACAAGGTGAAGCTGCGCGGCACCAACTTCCCCTCCGAC
GGCCCCGTAATGCAGAAGAAGACTATGGGCTGGGAGGCCTCCTCCGAGCGGATGTACCCCGAGGACGGCG
CCCTGAAGGGCGAGATCAAGCAGAGGCTGAAGCTGAAGGACGGCGGCCACTACGACGCTGAGGTCAAGAC
CACCTACAAGGCCAAGAAGCCCGTGCAGCTGCCCGGCGCCTACAACGTCAACATCAAGTTGGACATCACC
TCCCACAACGAGGACTACACCATCGTGGAACAGTACGAACGCGCCGAGGGCCGCCACTCCACCGGCGGCA
TGGACGAGCTGTACAAGTAAATCCTAACTCGAGGCCAATTGGTGCGGCAATTGATAATAACGAAAATGTC
TTTTAATGATCTGGGTATAATGAGGAATTTTCCGAACGTTTTTACTTTATATATATATATACATGTAACA
TATATTCTATACGCTATAGAGAAAGGAAATTTTTCAATTAAAAAAAAAATAGAGAAAGAGTTTCACTTCT
TGATTATCGCTAACACTAATGGTTGAAGTACTGCTACTTTAATTTTATGCTGAGCAGTTACAGAGATGTT
ACGAACCACTAGTGCACTGCAGTACACGGTTTCCTTGAAATTTTTTTGATTCGGTAATCTCCGAACAGAA
GGAAGAACGAAGGAAGGAGCACAGACTTAGATTGGTATATATACGCATATGTAGTGTTGAAGAAACATGA
AATTGCCCAGTATTCTTAACCCAACTGCACAGAACAAAAACGTGCAGGAAACGAAGATAAATCATGTCGA
AAGCTACATATAAGGAACGTGCTGCTACTCATCCTAGTCCTGTTGCTGCCAAGCTATTTAATATCATGCA
CGAAAAGCAAACAAACTTGTGTGCTTCATTGGATGTTCGTACCACCAAGGAATTACTGGAGTTAGTTGAA
GCATTAGGTCCCAAAATTTGTTTACTAAAAACACATGTGGATATCTTGACTGATTTTTCCATGGAGGGCA
CAGTTAAGCCGCTAAAGGCATTATCCGCCAAGTACAATTTTTTACTCTTCGAGGACAGAAAATTTGCTGA
CATTGGTAATACAGTCAAATTGCAGTACTCTGCGGGTGTATACAGAATAGCAGAATGGGCAGACATTACG
AATGCACACGGTGTGGTGGGCCCAGGTATTGTTAGCGGTTTGAAGCAGGCGGCAGAAGAAGTAACAAAGG
AACCTAGAGGCCTTTTGATGTTAGCAGAATTGTCATGCAAGGGCTCCCTATCTACTGGAGAATATACTAA
GGGTACTGTTGACATTGCGAAGAGCGACAAAGATTTTGTTATCGGCTTTATTGCTCAAAGAGACATGGGT
GGAAGAGATGAAGGTTACGATTGGTTGATTATGACACCCGGTGTGGGTTTAGATGACAAGGGAGATGCAT
TGGGTCAACAGTATAGAACCGTGGATGATGTGGTTTCTACAGGATCTGACATTATTATTGTTGGAAGAGG
ACTATTTGCAAAGGGAAGGGATGCTAAGGTAGAGGGTGAACGTTACAGAAAAGCAGGCTGGGAAGCATAT
TTGAGAAGATGCGGCCAGCAAAACTAAAAAACTGTATTATAAGTAAATGCATGTATACTAAACTCACAAA
TTAGAGCTTCAATTTAATTATATCAGTTATTACCCGAGTTATCGTGTTGCATCTGCGGCTTTAAATTGAT
GTATCTCATCGCAGGCACGGGCAGTACAGTGCCCTGAGCGTAGGGAAAAATGAAAAAAAGGATGTAACTT
TTAACATAATTCCAGCACGCAGCGATTGGGTATAATGAAGATTGTTAAGTTCAACAACATGTGAAATTCT
TAGCTCCGCAACTTGCTTGAATTATGAGCTCTAAGATTCAAGAAGTAAATAGGTCATATAATGGAATGAT
AGTAGTACTTGATAAAGGAACCATGTGATCTTACGTTGATATGAAAATAATTCTCTCACAGAAGTCAGTT
TGTATGACTAACATAGAGAGTAATTGCTTTTCGGATAAAATCGCACCTAACAAAGATTACCTTTTGTAAA
GCCTCCAGAACAGCTATGAATGTTCGTTATTCTACGCACTTTCTTTCATACATCTTGATCCGCCTTTTTT
GATGTAGGTTTTAACGCGGCAAAACATATTAATTTTTCTGATTTGGAA
Features (pLannotate 1.2.2; 9 found; start..end, strand, type, name):
     61..876     -  CDS            KanR: aminoglycoside phosphotransferase; aph(3')-Ia; confers resistance to kanamycin in bacteria or G418 (Geneticin®) in eukaryotes
   1101..1689    +  rep_origin     ori: high-copy-number ColE1/pMB1/pBR322/pUC origin of replication
   2380..2466    +  CDS            YL334_YEAST (fragment): Protein uncertain: Swiss-Prot protein existence level 5. From Saccharomyces cerevisiae (strain ATCC 204508 / S288c) (Baker's yeast).
   2597..2667    +  ncRNA          tRNA: Accession: RF00005 - tRNA
   3351..5432    +  CDS            HAA1: HAA1_YEAST - Experimental evidence at protein level: Swiss-Prot protein existence level 1. Regulates the transcription of a set of genes, many of which encode membrane proteins. Among the genes regulated are YGR138C and YRO2. Does not seem to be dependent on copper. From Saccharomyces cerevisiae (strain ATCC 204508 / S288c) (Baker's yeast).
   5439..6152    +  CDS            mTurquoise2: mTurquoise2 is a basic (constitutively fluorescent) cyan fluorescent protein published in 2012, derived from Aequorea victoria. It is reported to be a rapidly-maturing monomer with very low acid sensitivity.
   6800..7509    +  CDS            mCherry (fragment): monomeric derivative of DsRed fluorescent protein (Shaner et al., 2004) mammalian codon-optimized
   7797..7973    +  promoter       URA3 promoter (fragment): S. cerevisiae URA3
   7974..8777    +  CDS            URA3: orotidine-5'-phosphate decarboxylase, required for uracil biosynthesis; S. cerevisiae URA3; yeast auxotrophic marker, counterselectable with 5-fluoroorotic acid (5-FOA)
