[The description below was written by a language model from this plasmid's Addgene catalogue record and pLannotate feature annotations shown in this document.]
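Description:
pMM2_11 is a 9.4 kb yeast integrative construct built from MoClo Yeast Toolkit parts and intended for Saccharomyces cerevisiae. In E. coli it is maintained through a ColE1/pUC-type origin and a kanamycin resistance gene (aph(3')-Ia). The catalogue lists it as low copy even though the annotated origin is of the high-copy class. No yeast replication origin is annotated. Instead, the record states that the cassette is flanked by homology arms for integration into the HO locus, with URA3 (its own promoter and coding sequence are both annotated) serving as the auxotrophic marker, which is also counterselectable with 5-FOA. The HO flanks are not annotated by name, and short hits to an uncertain yeast ORF fragment and a tRNA lie upstream of the payload.

The payload consists of two expression units in the same orientation. The first encodes the S. cerevisiae transcription factor Haa1 fused at its C-terminus to the cyan fluorescent protein mTurquoise2, driven by the native HAA1 promoter according to the catalogue, so that the abundance and localisation of the regulator can be followed by fluorescence. The second is an mCherry reporter under a synthetic promoter named HREsENO1cp. The record does not spell out its composition, and neither promoter nor any terminator is annotated in the feature table. The plasmid belongs to a set developed for an Haa1-based biosensor of acetic acid and is described as the control for the sensor carried on the companion plasmid pMM2_9. How exactly it differs from that plasmid is not stated. The cloning method field says Gateway, but the entries and backbone point to Golden Gate assembly.
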