Addgene plasmid #183060: pMM2_11
Purpose: Control for biosensor in pMM2_9: HAA1-mTurquoise2 under HAA1p and mCherry under HREsENO1cp with flanks for genome integration into HO locus
Depositing lab: Yvonne Nygård. Depositing organization: Chalmers University of Technology. Publication: Development of an Haa1-based biosensor for acetic acid sensing in Saccharomyces cerevisiae. Mormino M, Siewers V, Nygard Y. FEMS Yeast Res. 2021 Sep 11;21(6). pii: 6363685. doi: 10.1093/femsyr/foab049. PubMed 34477863.
Backbone
  Vector backbone: MoClo-YTK
  Total vector size (bp): 9358
  Vector type: Yeast Expression, Synthetic Biology
  Selectable markers: URA3
Growth in bacteria
  Bacterial resistance: Kanamycin, 50 μg/mL
  Growth temperature: 37°C
  Growth strain: DH5alpha
  Copy number: Low Copy
Gene/Insert 1
  Gene/Insert name: mCherry
  Species: Synthetic
  Promoter: Synthetic promoter
  Tag / fusion protein: mCherry
  Cloning method: Gateway Cloning
  Sequencing primers: 5′ Golden Gate Assembly
Gene/Insert 2
  Gene/Insert name: HAA1-mTurquoise2
  Species: S. cerevisiae (budding yeast), Synthetic
  Promoter: HAA1
  Tag / fusion protein: mTurquoise2
  Cloning method: Gateway Cloning
  Sequencing primers: 5′ Golden Gate Assembly
Terms and licenses: Academic/Nonprofit Terms; Industry Terms: Not Available to Industry
Depositor comments: Plasmid parts were synthesized or taken from the Yeast MoClo kit.
How to cite: pMM2_11 was a gift from Yvonne Nygård (Addgene plasmid # 183060 ; http://n2t.net/addgene:183060 ; RRID:Addgene_183060)
